Addgene plasmid #50459: pAAV-hSyn-DIO-mCherry
Purpose: Double floxed mCherry under the control of human synapsin promoter
Depositing lab: Bryan Roth.
Backbone
  Vector backbone: pAAV
  Backbone size w/o insert (bp): 4818
  Total vector size (bp): 5535
  Vector type: AAV
Growth in bacteria
  Bacterial resistance: Ampicillin, 100 μg/mL
  Growth temperature: 37°C
  Growth strain: NEB Stable
  Copy number: Low Copy
Gene/Insert
  Gene/Insert name: mCherry
  Species: Aequorea victoria
  Insert size (bp): 717
  Promoter: human Synapsin 1
  Tag / fusion protein: N/A
  Cloning method: Restriction Enzyme; 5′ cloning site Asc I (not destroyed); 3′ cloning site Nhe I (not destroyed)
  Sequencing primers: 5′ TCGTGTCGTGCCTGAGAGCG; 3′ GCATTAAAGCAGCGTATCCACATAGC
Terms and licenses: Academic/Nonprofit Terms; Industry Terms: Not Available to Industry
Depositor comments: These plasmids were generated as part of the Illuminating the Druggable Genome (IDG) program sponsored by the NIH Common Fund. The goal of this program is to identify, gather, and distribute information and resources for proteins that currently are not well-studied yet belong to commonly drug-targeted protein families: protein kinases, non-olfactory G-protein coupled receptors (GPCRs), and ion channels. The IDG program is designed to develop fundamental research tools for understudied proteins, elucidate their function, and disseminate the IDG-related resources and data to the greater scientific community.
How to cite: pAAV-hSyn-DIO-mCherry was a gift from Bryan Roth (Addgene plasmid # 50459 ; http://n2t.net/addgene:50459 ; RRID:Addgene_50459) For viral preps, please replace (Addgene plasmid # 50459) in the above sentence with: (Addgene viral prep # 50459-AAV1), (Addgene viral prep # 50459-AAV2), (Addgene viral prep # 50459-AAV5), (Addgene viral prep # 50459-AAV8), (Addgene viral prep # 50459-AAV9), or (Addgene viral prep # 50459-AAVrg)
