[The description below was written by a language model from this plasmid's Addgene catalogue record and pLannotate feature annotations shown in this document.]
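Description:
pAAV-hSyn-DIO-mCherry is an AAV transfer plasmid of about 5.5 kb, built on a pAAV backbone, that delivers a Cre-dependent red fluorescent reporter to neurons. It is propagated in bacteria under ampicillin selection (AmpR with its bla promoter) from a ColE1/pUC-type origin, and it also carries an f1 phage origin. The catalogue lists it as low copy and grown in a recombination-deficient stable strain, which is consistent with the need to preserve the repeat-rich AAV2 inverted terminal repeats. In the sequenced record the downstream ITR is annotated in full, whereas the upstream one is detected only as short fragments. This is common for ITRs in assembled reads.

Between the ITRs, the human synapsin I promoter confers neuron-specific transcription. It is followed by a DIO (double-floxed inverted open reading frame) cassette, in which the mCherry coding sequence sits in the antisense orientation, flanked on each side by a lox2272 and a loxP site, with the two pairs facing each other. Without Cre, only the non-coding strand is transcribed and no fluorescent protein is made. Cre inverts the cassette through one pair of compatible sites and then excises one site of the other pair, which locks mCherry in the sense orientation. A WPRE enhances transcript stability and expression, and a human growth hormone polyadenylation signal terminates the transcript.

The catalogue gives the insert species as Aequorea victoria, but the feature annotation correctly describes mCherry as derived from Discosoma. No tag is fused. The construct is packaged into recombinant AAV, with several serotype preparations including a retrograde capsid noted, and it labels Cre-expressing neuronal populations. The record does not specify any use beyond this.
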