Features (pLannotate 1.2.2; 22 found; start..end, strand, type, name):
     12..39      +  repeat_region  AAV2 ITR (fragment): inverted terminal repeat of adeno-associated virus serotype 2 inverted
     68..95      +  repeat_region  AAV2 ITR (fragment): inverted terminal repeat of adeno-associated virus serotype 2 inverted
    175..622     +  promoter       hSyn promoter: human synapsin I promoter; confers neuron-specific expression (Kügler et al., 2003)
    636..653     +  misc_feature   MCS (fragment): pUC18/19 multiple cloning site
    660..693     +  protein_bind   lox2272: Cre-mediated recombination occurs in the 8-bp core sequence (GGATACTT). lox2272 sites are compatible with each other, but incompatible with loxP or loxN sites (Lee and Saito, 1988). Cre recombinase
    694..743     -  intron         β-globin intron (fragment): internally truncated intron from human β-globin
    744..777     +  protein_bind   loxP: Cre-mediated recombination occurs in the 8-bp core sequence (GCATACAT). Cre recombinase
    789..1496    -  CDS            mCherry: mCherry is a basic (constitutively fluorescent) red fluorescent protein published in 2004, derived from Discosoma sp.. It is reported to be a very rapidly-maturing monomer with low acid sensitivity.
   1509..1542    -  protein_bind   lox2272: Cre-mediated recombination occurs in the 8-bp core sequence (GGATACTT). lox2272 sites are compatible with each other, but incompatible with loxP or loxN sites (Lee and Saito, 1988). Cre recombinase
   1543..1592    -  intron         β-globin intron (fragment): internally truncated intron from human β-globin
   1593..1626    -  protein_bind   loxP: Cre-mediated recombination occurs in the 8-bp core sequence (GCATACAT). Cre recombinase
   1627..1651    +  misc_feature   MCS (fragment): pBluescript multiple cloning site
   1651..2239    +  misc_feature   WPRE: woodchuck hepatitis virus posttranscriptional regulatory element
   2271..2747    +  polyA_signal   hGH poly(A) signal: human growth hormone polyadenylation signal
   2787..2927    +  repeat_region  AAV2 ITR: inverted terminal repeat of adeno-associated virus serotype 2 inverted
   2932..2983    -  misc_feature   bom (fragment): basis of mobility region from pBR322
   3002..3457    +  rep_origin     f1 ori (sequence partly withheld): f1 bacteriophage origin of replication; arrow indicates direction of (+) strand synthesis
   3458..3507    -  misc_feature   bom (fragment): basis of mobility region from pBR322
   3609..3644    -  CDS            rop (fragment): Rop protein, which maintains plasmids at low copy number; rop
   3739..3843    +  promoter       AmpR promoter: bla
   3844..4704    +  CDS            AmpR: β-lactamase; bla; confers resistance to ampicillin, carbenicillin, and related antibiotics
   4875..5463    +  rep_origin     ori: high-copy-number ColE1/pMB1/pBR322/pUC origin of replication
>Addgene plasmid #50459 | pAAV-hSyn-DIO-mCherry | addgene full sequence | sequence record 171068 | Addgene NGS Result
CCTGCAGGCAGCTGCGCGCTCGCTCGCTCACTGAGGCCGCCCGGGCGTCGGGCGACCTTTGGTCGCCCGG
CCTCAGTGAGCGAGCGAGCGCGCAGAGAGGGAGTGGCCAACTCCATCACTAGGGGTTCCTGCGGCCGCAC
GCGTGTGTCTAGACTGCAGAGGGCCCTGCGTATGAGTGCAAGTGGGTTTTAGGACCAGGATGAGGCGGGG
TGGGGGTGCCTACCTGACGACCGACCCCGACCCACTGGACAAGCACCCAACCCCCATTCCCCAAATTGCG
CATCCCCTATCAGAGAGGGGGAGGGGAAACAGGATGCGGCGAGGCGCGTGCGCACTGCCAGCTTCAGCAC
CGCGGACAGTGCCTTCGCCCCCGCCTGGCGGCGCGCGCCACCGCCGCCTCAGCACTGAAGGCGCGCTGAC
GTCACTCGCCGGTCCCCCGCAAACTCCCCTTCCCGGCCACCTTGGTCGCGTCCGCGCCGCCGCCGGCCCA
GCCGGACCGCACCACGCGAGGCGCGAGATAGGGGGGCACGGGCGCGACCATCTGCGCTGCGGCGCCGGCG
ACTCAGCGCTGCCTCAGTCTGCGGTGGGCAGCGGAGGAGTCGTGTCGTGCCTGAGAGCGCAGTCGAGAAG
GTACCGGATCCTCTAGAGTCGACTCCGGAATAACTTCGTATAGGATACTTTATACGAAGTTATGCAGAAT
GGTAGCTGGATTGTAGCTGCTATTAGCAATATGAAACCTCTTAATAACTTCGTATAGCATACATTATACG
AAGTTATGGCGCGCCTTACTTGTACAGCTCGTCCATGCCGCCGGTGGAGTGGCGGCCCTCGGCGCGTTCG
TACTGTTCCACGATGGTGTAGTCCTCGTTGTGGGAGGTGATGTCCAACTTGATGTTGACGTTGTAGGCGC
CGGGCAGCTGCACGGGCTTCTTGGCCTTGTAGGTGGTCTTGACCTCAGCGTCGTAGTGGCCGCCGTCCTT
CAGCTTCAGCCTCTGCTTGATCTCGCCCTTCAGGGCGCCGTCCTCGGGGTACATCCGCTCGGAGGAGGCC
TCCCAGCCCATGGTCTTCTTCTGCATTACGGGGCCGTCGGAGGGGAAGTTGGTGCCGCGCAGCTTCACCT
TGTAGATGAACTCGCCGTCCTGCAGGGAGGAGTCCTGGGTCACGGTCACCACGCCGCCGTCCTCGAAGTT
CATCACGCGCTCCCACTTGAAGCCCTCGGGGAAGGACAGCTTCAAGTAGTCGGGGATGTCGGCGGGGTGC
TTCACGTAGGCCTTGGAGCCGTACATGAACTGAGGGGACAGGATGTCCCAGGCGAAGGGCAGGGGGCCAC
CCTTGGTCACCTTCAGCTTGGCGGTCTGGGTGCCCTCGTAGGGGCGGCCCTCGCCCTCGCCCTCGATCTC
GAACTCGTGGCCGTTCACGGAGCCCTCCATGTGCACCTTGAAGCGCATGAACTCCTTGATGATGGCCATG
TTATCCTCCTCGCCCTTGCTCACCATGGTGGCGCTAGCATAACTTCGTATAAAGTATCCTATACGAAGTT
ATTTGCCTTAACCCAGAAATTATCACTGTTATTCTTTAGAATGGTGCAAAGAATAACTTCGTATAATGTA
TGCTATACGAAGTTATGAATTCGATATCAAGCTTATCGATAATCAACCTCTGGATTACAAAATTTGTGAA
AGATTGACTGGTATTCTTAACTATGTTGCTCCTTTTACGCTATGTGGATACGCTGCTTTAATGCCTTTGT
ATCATGCTATTGCTTCCCGTATGGCTTTCATTTTCTCCTCCTTGTATAAATCCTGGTTGCTGTCTCTTTA
TGAGGAGTTGTGGCCCGTTGTCAGGCAACGTGGCGTGGTGTGCACTGTGTTTGCTGACGCAACCCCCACT
GGTTGGGGCATTGCCACCACCTGTCAGCTCCTTTCCGGGACTTTCGCTTTCCCCCTCCCTATTGCCACGG
CGGAACTCATCGCCGCCTGCCTTGCCCGCTGCTGGACAGGGGCTCGGCTGTTGGGCACTGACAATTCCGT
GGTGTTGTCGGGGAAATCATCGTCCTTTCCTTGGCTGCTCGCCTATGTTGCCACCTGGATTCTGCGCGGG
ACGTCCTTCTGCTACGTCCCTTCGGCCCTCAATCCAGCGGACCTTCCTTCCCGCGGCCTGCTGCCGGCTC
TGCGGCCTCTTCCGCGTCTTCGCCTTCGCCCTCAGACGAGTCGGATCTCCCTTTGGGCCGCCTCCCCGCA
TCGATACCGAGCGCTGCTCGAGAGATCTACGGGTGGCATCCCTGTGACCCCTCCCCAGTGCCTCTCCTGG
CCCTGGAAGTTGCCACTCCAGTGCCCACCAGCCTTGTCCTAATAAAATTAAGTTGCATCATTTTGTCTGA
CTAGGTGTCCTTCTATAATATTATGGGGTGGAGGGGGGTGGTATGGAGCAAGGGGCAAGTTGGGAAGACA
ACCTGTAGGGCCTGCGGGGTCTATTGGGAACCAAGCTGGAGTGCAGTGGCACAATCTTGGCTCACTGCAA
TCTCCGCCTCCTGGGTTCAAGCGATTCTCCTGCCTCAGCCTCCCGAGTTGTTGGGATTCCAGGCATGCAT
GACCAGGCTCAGCTAATTTTTGTTTTTTTGGTAGAGACGGGGTTTCACCATATTGGCCAGGCTGGTCTCC
AACTCCTAATCTCAGGTGATCTACCCACCTTGGCCTCCCAAATTGCTGGGATTACAGGCGTGAACCACTG
CTCCCTTCCCTGTCCTTCTGATTTTGTAGGTAACCACGTGCGGACCGAGCGGCCGCAGGAACCCCTAGTG
ATGGAGTTGGCCACTCCCTCTCTGCGCGCTCGCTCGCTCACTGAGGCCGGGCGACCAAAGGTCGCCCGAC
GCCCGGGCTTTGCCCGGGCGGCCTCAGTGAGCGAGCGAGCGCGCAGCTGCCTGCAGGGGCGCCTGATGCG
GTATTTTCTCCTTACGCATCTGTGCGGTATTTCACACCGCATA
[95 nt withheld, positions 2984-3078]
T
[46 nt withheld, positions 3080-3125]
C
[141 nt withheld, positions 3127-3267]
CCTTTGACGTTGGAGTCCACGTTCTTT
[37 nt withheld, positions 3295-3331]
ACTCTATCTCGGGCTATTCTTTTGATTTATAAGGGATTTTGCCGATTTCGGTCTATTGGTTAAAAAATGA
GCTGATTTAACAAAAATTTAACGCGAATTTTAACAAAATATTAACGTTTACAATTTTATGGTGCACTCTC
AGTACAATCTGCTCTGATGCCGCATAGTTAAGCCAGCCCCGACACCCGCCAACACCCGCTGACGCGCCCT
GACGGGCTTGTCTGCTCCCGGCATCCGCTTACAGACAAGCTGTGACCGTCTCCGGGAGCTGCATGTGTCA
GAGGTTTTCACCGTCATCACCGAAACGCGCGAGACGAAAGGGCCTCGTGATACGCCTATTTTTATAGGTT
AATGTCATGATAATAATGGTTTCTTAGACGTCAGGTGGCACTTTTCGGGGAAATGTGCGCGGAACCCCTA
TTTGTTTATTTTTCTAAATACATTCAAATATGTATCCGCTCATGAGACAATAACCCTGATAAATGCTTCA
ATAATATTGAAAAAGGAAGAGTATGAGTATTCAACATTTCCGTGTCGCCCTTATTCCCTTTTTTGCGGCA
TTTTGCCTTCCTGTTTTTGCTCACCCAGAAACGCTGGTGAAAGTAAAAGATGCTGAAGATCAGTTGGGTG
CACGAGTGGGTTACATCGAACTGGATCTCAACAGCGGTAAGATCCTTGAGAGTTTTCGCCCCGAAGAACG
TTTTCCAATGATGAGCACTTTTAAAGTTCTGCTATGTGGCGCGGTATTATCCCGTATTGACGCCGGGCAA
GAGCAACTCGGTCGCCGCATACACTATTCTCAGAATGACTTGGTTGAGTACTCACCAGTCACAGAAAAGC
ATCTTACGGATGGCATGACAGTAAGAGAATTATGCAGTGCTGCCATAACCATGAGTGATAACACTGCGGC
CAACTTACTTCTGACAACGATCGGAGGACCGAAGGAGCTAACCGCTTTTTTGCACAACATGGGGGATCAT
GTAACTCGCCTTGATCGTTGGGAACCGGAGCTGAATGAAGCCATACCAAACGACGAGCGTGACACCACGA
TGCCTGTAGCAATGGCAACAACGTTGCGCAAACTATTAACTGGCGAACTACTTACTCTAGCTTCCCGGCA
ACAATTAATAGACTGGATGGAGGCGGATAAAGTTGCAGGACCACTTCTGCGCTCGGCCCTTCCGGCTGGC
TGGTTTATTGCTGATAAATCTGGAGCCGGTGAGCGTGGGTCTCGCGGTATCATTGCAGCACTGGGGCCAG
ATGGTAAGCCCTCCCGTATCGTAGTTATCTACACGACGGGGAGTCAGGCAACTATGGATGAACGAAATAG
ACAGATCGCTGAGATAGGTGCCTCACTGATTAAGCATTGGTAACTGTCAGACCAAGTTTACTCATATATA
CTTTAGATTGATTTAAAACTTCATTTTTAATTTAAAAGGATCTAGGTGAAGATCCTTTTTGATAATCTCA
TGACCAAAATCCCTTAACGTGAGTTTTCGTTCCACTGAGCGTCAGACCCCGTAGAAAAGATCAAAGGATC
TTCTTGAGATCCTTTTTTTCTGCGCGTAATCTGCTGCTTGCAAACAAAAAAACCACCGCTACCAGCGGTG
GTTTGTTTGCCGGATCAAGAGCTACCAACTCTTTTTCCGAAGGTAACTGGCTTCAGCAGAGCGCAGATAC
CAAATACTGTTCTTCTAGTGTAGCCGTAGTTAGGCCACCACTTCAAGAACTCTGTAGCACCGCCTACATA
CCTCGCTCTGCTAATCCTGTTACCAGTGGCTGCTGCCAGTGGCGATAAGTCGTGTCTTACCGGGTTGGAC
TCAAGACGATAGTTACCGGATAAGGCGCAGCGGTCGGGCTGAACGGGGGGTTCGTGCACACAGCCCAGCT
TGGAGCGAACGACCTACACCGAACTGAGATACCTACAGCGTGAGCTATGAGAAAGCGCCACGCTTCCCGA
AGGGAGAAAGGCGGACAGGTATCCGGTAAGCGGCAGGGTCGGAACAGGAGAGCGCACGAGGGAGCTTCCA
GGGGGAAACGCCTGGTATCTTTATAGTCCTGTCGGGTTTCGCCACCTCTGACTTGAGCGTCGATTTTTGT
GATGCTCGTCAGGGGGGCGGAGCCTATGGAAAAACGCCAGCAACGCGGCCTTTTTACGGTTCCTGGCCTT
TTGCTGGCCTTTTGCTCACATGT
