>Addgene plasmid #50459 | pAAV-hSyn-DIO-mCherry | addgene partial sequence | sequence record 77693 | WPRE-R 5'-CATAGCGTAAAAGGAGCAACA-3'
TTTTGTAATCCAGAGGTTGATTATCGATAAGCTTGATATCGAATTCATAACTTCGTATAGCATACATTAT
ACGAAGTTATTCTTTGCACCATTCTAAAGAATAACAGTGATAATTTCTGGGTTAAGGCAAATAACTTCGT
ATAGGATACTTTATACGAAGTTATGCTAGCGCCACCATGGTGAGCAAGGGCGAGGAGGATAACATGGCCA
TCATCAAGGAGTTCATGCGCTTCAAGGTGCACATGGAGGGCTCCGTGAACGGCCACGAGTTCGAGATCGA
GGGCGAGGGCGAGGGCCGCCCCTACGAGGGCACCCAGACCGCCAAGCTGAAGGTGACCAAGGGTGGCCCC
CTGCCCTTCGCCTGGGACATCCTGTCCCCTCAGTTCATGTACGGCTCCAAGGCCTACGTGAAGCACCCCG
CCGACATCCCCGACTACTTGAAGCTGTCCTTCCCCGAGGGCTTCAAGTGGGAGCGCGTGATGAACTTCGA
GGACGGCGGCGTGGTGACCGTGACCCAGGACTCCTCCCTGCAGGACGGCGAGTTCATCTACAAGGTGAAG
CTGCGCGGCACCAACTTCCCCTCCGACGGCCCCGTAATGCAGAAGAAGACCATGGGCTGGGAGGCCTCCT
CCGAGCGGATGTACCCCGAGGACGGCGCCCTGAAGGGCGAGATCAAGCAGAGGCTGAAGCTGAAGGACGG
CGGCCACTACGACGCTGAGGTCAAGACCACCTACAAGGCCAAGAAGCCCGTGCAGCTGCCCGGCGCCTAC
AACGTCAACATC
