>Addgene plasmid #50459 | pAAV-hSyn-DIO-mCherry | addgene partial sequence | sequence record 77755 | hSyn1pro-F 5'-gcaagtgggttttaggacca-3'
CCTGACGACCGACCCCGACCCACTGGACAAGCACCCAACCCCCATTCCCCAAATTGCGCATCCCCTATCA
GAGAGGGGGAGGGGAAACAGGATGCGGCGAGGCGCGTGCGCACTGCCAGCTTCAGCACCGCGGACAGTGC
CTTCGCCCCCGCCTGGCGGCGCGCGCCACCGCCGCCTCAGCACTGAAGGCGCGCTGACGTCACTCGCCGG
TCCCCCGCAAACTCCCCTTCCCGGCCACCTTGGTCGCGTCCGCGCCGCCGCCGGCCCAGCCGGACCGCAC
CACGCGAGGCGCGAGATAGGGGGGCACGGGCGCGACCATCTGCGCTGCGGCGCCGGCGACTCAGCGCTGC
CTCAGTCTGCGGTGGGCAGCGGAGGAGTCGTGTCGTGCCTGAGAGCGCAGTCGAGAAGGTACCGGATCCT
CTAGAGTCGACTCCGGAATAACTTCGTATAGGATACTTTATACGAAGTTATGCAGAATGGTAGCTGGATT
GTAGCTGCTATTAGCAATATGAAACCTCTTAATAACTTCGTATAGCATACATTATACGAAGTTATGGCGC
GCCTTACTTGTACAGCTCGTCCATGCCGCCGGTGGAGTGGCGGCCCTCGGCGCGTTCGTACTGTTCCACG
ATGGTGTAGTCCTCGTTGTGGGAGGTGATGTCCAACTTGATGTTGACGTTGTAGGCGCCGGGCAGCTGCA
CGGGCTTCTTGGCCTTGTAGGTGGTCTTGACCTCAGCGTCGTAGTGGCCGCCGTCCTTCAGCTTCAGCCT
CTGCTTGATCTCGCCCTTCAGGGCGCCGTCCTCGGGGTACATCCGCTCG
